Addgene plasmid #16304: Axin DeltaRGS/pCS2MT
Depositing lab: Peter Klein. Depositing organization: University of Pennsylvania. Publication: Regulation of glycogen synthase kinase 3beta and downstream Wnt signaling by axin. Hedgepeth CM, Deardorff MA, Rankin K, Klein PS. Mol Cell Biol. 1999 Oct . 19(10):7147-57. PubMed 10490650.
Backbone
  Vector backbone: pCS2+MT
  Backbone size w/o insert (bp): 4352
  Vector type: Vertebrate expression
Growth in bacteria
  Bacterial resistance: Ampicillin, 100 μg/mL
  Growth temperature: 37°C
  Growth strain: DH5alpha
  Copy number: High Copy
Gene/Insert
  Gene/Insert name: Axin DeltaRGS (alt name: Axin)
  Species: X. laevis (frog)
  Insert size (bp): 1900
  Mutation: Delta RGS: deletion of RGS domain aa 80-290
  GenBank ID: AF097313
  Entrez Gene: axin1.L (a.k.a. XELAEV_18045581mg, axin1, fused)
  Tag / fusion protein: 5x myc (N terminal on backbone)
  Cloning method: Restriction Enzyme; 5′ cloning site NcoI (not destroyed); 3′ cloning site XhoI (not destroyed)
  Sequencing primers: 5′ SP6; 3′ T3
Terms and licenses: Academic/Nonprofit Terms; Industry Terms: Not Available to Industry
Depositor comments: Dominant negative Xaxin. For sense transcripts, cut with NotI and transcribe with SP6. To make antisense probe for whole mounts, cut with Pst1 and then remove 3' overhang before transcribing with T7.
How to cite: Axin DeltaRGS/pCS2MT was a gift from Peter Klein (Addgene plasmid # 16304 ; http://n2t.net/addgene:16304 ; RRID:Addgene_16304)
