[The description below was written by a language model from this plasmid's Addgene catalogue record.]
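Description:
Axin DeltaRGS/pCS2MT is a vertebrate expression plasmid built on the pCS2+MT backbone (about 4.35 kb without insert), carrying a roughly 1.9 kb insert that encodes a deletion mutant of Xenopus laevis Axin (axin1.L). It is maintained in E. coli as a high-copy plasmid under ampicillin selection. The record names neither the origin of replication nor the promoter driving expression in vertebrate cells. It does indicate that SP6 and T7 phage promoters flank the insert, since they are used for in vitro transcription, and that SP6 and T3 sites serve as sequencing primer sites.

The insert lacks the RGS domain (amino acids 80–290 deleted) and was cloned between NcoI and XhoI sites, both of which were preserved. This places it in frame downstream of the backbone's five-copy myc epitope tag. The resulting protein is N-terminally myc-tagged, which allows detection or immunoprecipitation with anti-myc antibodies. The depositor describes the mutant as a dominant-negative form of Xenopus Axin. Axin is a scaffold protein that negatively regulates Wnt signalling, and the associated publication concerns its regulation of glycogen synthase kinase 3β and downstream Wnt signalling.

According to the depositor comments, the plasmid can be linearised downstream of the insert and transcribed with SP6 to make sense RNA. Transcription from the T7 promoter on a differently linearised template yields antisense probe for whole-mount in situ hybridisation. Sense RNA from pCS2-type vectors is typically microinjected into frog embryos, although the record does not state this use explicitly. The construct therefore suits studies that interfere with endogenous Axin function in Wnt pathway and embryonic patterning experiments.
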