>Addgene plasmid #16304 | Axin DeltaRGS/pCS2MT | addgene partial sequence | sequence record 39662 | SP6 5'-ATTTAGGTGACACTATAG-3'
CCATCGATTTAAGCTATGGAGCAAAAGCTCATTTCTGAAGAGGACTTGAATGAAATGGAGCAAAAGCTCA
TTTCTGAAGAGGACTTGAATGAAATGGAGCAAAAGCTCATTTCTGAAGAGGACTTGAATGAAATGGAGCA
AAAGCTCATTTCTGAAGAGGACTTGAATGAAATGGAGCAAAAGCTCATTTCTGAAGAGGACTTGAATGAA
ATGGAGAGCTTGGGCGACCTCACCATGGGGATGAGTGTCAAAGGGAAAGGTTTCCCTTTGGACCTAGGGG
GAAGCTTTACTGAAGATGCACCTAGGCCACCAGTTCCTGGCGAGGAAGGAGAACTGATTACAACAGATCA
AAGACCCTTCAGCCATACTTACTACTCTCTGAAAAATGATGGGATCAAAAACGAAACCTCAACTGCCACC
CCTAGAAGGCCAGACCTAGACTTGGGCTACGAGCCTGAAGGTAGTGCTTCCCCGACGCCTCCGGAATTCA
GGCCTGGCACATGGAGAGAACCTGTTAACCCTTACTATGTTAACACTGGGTATGCTGGGGCACCCGTCAC
CAGTGCCAATGACAGCGAGCAACAGAGTATGTCCAGCGATGCCGATACCATGTCATTAACTGACAGCAGC
GTAGATGGGATCCCACCGTACAGACTCCGAAAACACTATCGCAGAGAAATGCAAGAGAGTGCCAACGCAA
ATGGTCGTGGACCGCTACCTCAC
